Addgene plasmid #218717: pEGFP-C1-BBS9
Purpose: Expresses N-terminally EGFP-tagged BBS9 in mammalian cells
Depositing lab: Kazuhisa Nakayama. Depositing organization: Kyoto University, Graduate School of Pharmaceutical Sciences. Publication: Multisubunit complex architectures revealed by visible immunoprecipitation (VIP) assay using fluorescent fusion proteins. Katoh Y, Nozaki S, Hartanto D, Miyano R, Nakayama K. J Cell Sci. 2015 May 11. pii: jcs.168740. 10.1242/jcs.168740 PubMed 25964651.
Backbone
  Vector backbone: pEGFP-C1
  Backbone manufacturer: Clontech
  Backbone size w/o insert (bp): 4731
  Vector type: Mammalian Expression
  Selectable markers: Neomycin (select with G418)
Growth in bacteria
  Bacterial resistance: Kanamycin, 50 μg/mL
  Growth temperature: 37°C
  Growth strain: DH5alpha
  Copy number: High Copy
Gene/Insert
  Gene/Insert name: BBS9
  Species: H. sapiens (human)
  Insert size (bp): 2661
  Mutation: A455T (g1876a)
  Entrez Gene: BBS9 (a.k.a. B1, C18, D1, PTHB1)
  Promoter: CMV
  Tag / fusion protein: EGFP (N terminal on backbone)
  Cloning method: Restriction Enzyme; 5′ cloning site BglII/BamHI (destroyed during cloning); 3′ cloning site EcoRI (not destroyed)
  Sequencing primers: 5′ CTGAGCAAAGACCCCAACGAG; 3′ GAAATTTGTGATGCTATTGC
Terms and licenses: Academic/Nonprofit Terms; Industry Terms: Not Available to Industry
How to cite: pEGFP-C1-BBS9 was a gift from Kazuhisa Nakayama (Addgene plasmid # 218717 ; http://n2t.net/addgene:218717 ; RRID:Addgene_218717)
