[The description below was written by a language model from this plasmid's Addgene catalogue record and pLannotate feature annotations shown in this document.]
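Description:
pEGFP-C1-BBS9 is a mammalian expression plasmid built on the Clontech pEGFP-C1 backbone that produces human BBS9 (also known as PTHB1) fused at its N-terminus to EGFP. The sequenced construct is about 7.4 kb. It replicates in E. coli at high copy from a ColE1/pUC-type origin and also carries an f1 phage origin. A single NeoR/KanR (Tn5 aminoglycoside phosphotransferase) gene serves as a dual marker. A bacterial bla-type promoter drives it for kanamycin selection in bacteria, while the adjacent SV40 enhancer/early promoter and an HSV TK polyadenylation signal allow G418 selection of stably transfected mammalian cells. Short annotated fragments of ble, SV40 large T antigen and a bGH poly(A) signal appear to be backbone remnants or partial matches rather than functional elements.

The expression cassette consists of the human CMV immediate-early enhancer and promoter, the EGFP coding sequence, and, after a short linker derived from the multiple cloning site, the 2,661 bp BBS9 open reading frame, followed by residual MCS sequence and the SV40 poly(A) signal. The insert was placed by restriction cloning, with a BglII/BamHI junction destroyed at the 5′ end and an intact EcoRI site at the 3′ end. The record notes an A455T amino-acid change in the insert.

BBS9 is a subunit of the BBSome, a coat-like complex involved in sorting membrane proteins to primary cilia. The associated publication describes a visible immunoprecipitation assay that uses fluorescent fusion proteins to map the architecture of multisubunit complexes. This suggests the plasmid is used to probe BBS9 interactions with other subunits, as well as for general localisation of the tagged protein in mammalian cells.
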