Features (pLannotate 1.2.2; 15 found; start..end, strand, type, name):
     61..364     +  enhancer       CMV enhancer: human cytomegalovirus immediate early enhancer
    365..568     +  promoter       CMV promoter: human cytomegalovirus (CMV) immediate early promoter
    613..1329    +  CDS            EGFP: EGFP is a basic (constitutively fluorescent) green fluorescent protein published in 1996, derived from Aequorea victoria. It is reported to be a rapidly-maturing weak dimer with moderate acid sensitivity.
   1348..4008    +  CDS            BBS9: PTHB1_HUMAN - Also known as PTHB1. Experimental evidence at protein level: Swiss-Prot protein existence level 1. The BBSome complex is thought to function as a coat complex required for sorting of specific membrane proteins to the primary cilia. The BBSome complex is required for ciliogenesis but is dispensable for centriolar satellite function. This ciliogenic function is mediated in part by the Rab8 GDP/GTP exchange factor, which localizes to the basal body and contacts the BBSome. Rab8(GTP) enters the primary cilium and promotes extension of the ciliary membrane. Firstly the BBSome associat
   4012..4048    +  misc_feature   MCS (fragment): multiple cloning site
   4065..4149    +  CDS            large T antigen (fragment): large T antigen from SV40 (simian virus 40)
   4172..4293    +  polyA_signal   SV40 poly(A) signal: SV40 polyadenylation signal
   4327..4755    -  rep_origin     f1 ori (sequence partly withheld): f1 bacteriophage origin of replication; arrow indicates direction of (+) strand synthesis
   4782..4886    +  promoter       AmpR promoter: bla
   4888..5245    +  promoter       SV40 promoter: SV40 enhancer and early promoter
   5280..6074    +  CDS            NeoR/KanR: aminoglycoside phosphotransferase from Tn5; aph(3')-II (or nptII); confers resistance to neomycin, kanamycin, and G418 (Geneticin®)
   6095..6247    +  CDS            ble (fragment): BLE_KLEPN - Experimental evidence at protein level: Swiss-Prot protein existence level 1. Binding protein with a strong affinity to the bleomycin family of antibiotics. Binds to CL990; an antimitotic-antibiotic compound. From Klebsiella pneumoniae.
   6306..6353    +  polyA_signal   HSV TK poly(A) signal: herpes simplex virus thymidine kinase polyadenylation signal (Cole and Stacy, 1985)
   6444..6460    -  polyA_signal   bGH poly(A) signal (fragment): bovine growth hormone polyadenylation signal
   6682..7270    +  rep_origin     ori: high-copy-number ColE1/pMB1/pBR322/pUC origin of replication
>Addgene plasmid #218717 | pEGFP-C1-BBS9 | addgene full sequence | sequence record 434351 | Addgene NGS Result
TAGTTATTAATAGTAATCAATTACGGGGTCATTAGTTCATAGCCCATATATGGAGTTCCGCGTTACATAA
CTTACGGTAAATGGCCCGCCTGGCTGACCGCCCAACGACCCCCGCCCATTGACGTCAATAATGACGTATG
TTCCCATAGTAACGCCAATAGGGACTTTCCATTGACGTCAATGGGTGGAGTATTTACGGTAAACTGCCCA
CTTGGCAGTACATCAAGTGTATCATATGCCAAGTACGCCCCCTATTGACGTCAATGACGGTAAATGGCCC
GCCTGGCATTATGCCCAGTACATGACCTTATGGGACTTTCCTACTTGGCAGTACATCTACGTATTAGTCA
TCGCTATTACCATGGTGATGCGGTTTTGGCAGTACATCAATGGGCGTGGATAGCGGTTTGACTCACGGGG
ATTTCCAAGTCTCCACCCCATTGACGTCAATGGGAGTTTGTTTTGGCACCAAAATCAACGGGACTTTCCA
AAATGTCGTAACAACTCCGCCCCATTGACGCAAATGGGCGGTAGGCGTGTACGGTGGGAGGTCTATATAA
GCAGAGCTGGTTTAGTGAACCGTCAGATCCGCTAGCGCTACCGGTCGCCACCATGGTGAGCAAGGGCGAG
GAGCTGTTCACCGGGGTGGTGCCCATCCTGGTCGAGCTGGACGGCGACGTAAACGGCCACAAGTTCAGCG
TGTCCGGCGAGGGCGAGGGCGATGCCACCTACGGCAAGCTGACCCTGAAGTTCATCTGCACCACCGGCAA
GCTGCCCGTGCCCTGGCCCACCCTCGTGACCACCCTGACCTACGGCGTGCAGTGCTTCAGCCGCTACCCC
GACCACATGAAGCAGCACGACTTCTTCAAGTCCGCCATGCCCGAAGGCTACGTCCAGGAGCGCACCATCT
TCTTCAAGGACGACGGCAACTACAAGACCCGCGCCGAGGTGAAGTTCGAGGGCGACACCCTGGTGAACCG
CATCGAGCTGAAGGGCATCGACTTCAAGGAGGACGGCAACATCCTGGGGCACAAGCTGGAGTACAACTAC
AACAGCCACAACGTCTATATCATGGCCGACAAGCAGAAGAACGGCATCAAGGTGAACTTCAAGATCCGCC
ACAACATCGAGGACGGCAGCGTGCAGCTCGCCGACCACTACCAGCAGAACACCCCCATCGGCGACGGCCC
CGTGCTGCTGCCCGACAACCACTACCTGAGCACCCAGTCCGCCCTGAGCAAAGACCCCAACGAGAAGCGC
GATCACATGGTCCTGCTGGAGTTCGTGACCGCCGCCGGGATCACTCTCGGCATGGACGAGCTGTACAAGT
CCGGACTCAGATCCACCATGTCTTTATTTAAAGCCCGTGATTGGTGGTCTACTATTCTGGGAGATAAAGA
AGAATTTGATCAAGGCTGTTTGTGTCTGGCTAATGTTGACAATAGTGGAAATGGACAAGATAAAATAATT
GTGGGTAGCTTTATGGGATACCTAAGGATCTTTAGCCCCCATCCTGCAAAAACAGGAGATGGAGCTCAAG
CCGAAGATTTGCTTCTAGAAGTGGATCTACGAGATCCAGTACTTCAAGTGGAAGTAGGAAAGTTTGTTTC
AGGTACCGAAATGCTACATTTGGCTGTGTTACATTCTAGAAAACTTTGTGTCTACTCTGTCTCAGGAACC
TTGGGTAATGTGGAACATGGGAACCAATGTCAGATGAAATTGATGTATGAACATAATCTTCAGAGAACAG
CCTGCAATATGACCTATGGATCATTTGGTGGTGTAAAAGGTCGAGATTTAATTTGCATCCAGTCTATGGA
TGGGATGCTGATGGTATTTGAGCAGGAGAGCTATGCTTTTGGAAGATTTCTCCCTGGCTTTCTTCTGCCT
GGTCCTCTTGCCTACAGTTCCCGTACAGATTCCTTCCTTACTGTCTCTTCCTGCCAACAAGTGGAAAGTT
ATAAGTACCAGGTACTTGCTTTTGCAACAGATGCAGATAAAAGGCAGGAGACTGAACAGCAAAAACTTGG
TTCTGGAAAAAGACTAGTTGTGGATTGGACTCTAAATATTGGAGAGCAAGCCCTTGACATATGTATTGTC
TCTTTCAATCAGTCGGCATCCTCTGTTTTTGTTCTTGGTGAGAGAAACTTTTTTTGCCTTAAGGATAATG
GACAAATTCGATTCATGAAGAAGCTTGATTGGAGCCCAAGTTGTTTTCTGCCATATTGCTCAGTTTCTGA
AGGAACAATAAATACTTTGATTGGAAATCATAATAACATGCTGCATATTTATCAAGATGTGACACTGAAG
TGGGCCACCCAACTTCCCCACATTCCTGTAGCAGTAAGAGTGGGCTGTTTGCATGATTTAAAGGGAGTGA
TAGTCACTCTGAGTGATGATGGTCACTTGCAGTGTTCATACCTGGGGACAGATCCTTCTCTGTTCCAAGC
TCCAAACGTTCAATCTCGAGAACTAAACTATGATGAACTTGATGTAGAAATGAAAGAACTTCAGAAAATC
ATCAAAGATGTTAACAAATCACAAGGTGTTTGGCCCATGACTGAGAGAGAAGATGACTTGAACGTTTCTG
TCGTGGTTTCTCCTAACTTTGATTCAGTTTCTCAAGCGACCGATGTTGAGGTGGGAACTGACCTTGTCCC
TTCTGTCACGGTGAAGGTCACACTGCAGAACAGAGTGATATTGCAAAAAACCAAATTATCAGTCTACGTG
CAACCACCATTAGAATTGACTTGTGATCAGTTCACCTTTGAATTTATGACACCAGATTTGACTAGAACAG
TAAGCTTTTCTGTTTATCTGAAAAGAAGTTATACACCATCAGAATTGGAAGGAAATGCTGTTGTTTCTTA
TTCCAGACCAACAGATCGAAATCCTGATGGCATTCCGCGAGTTATCCAATGTAAATTTAGACTTCCCCTA
AAGTTAATTTGCCTACCAGGTCAGCCTTCAAAAACTGCAAGCCACAAAATTACTATTGATACCAACAAAT
CTCCAGTCAGTCTTCTTAGTCTCTTCCCAGGTTTTGCCAGTCAGTCAGATGATGATCAGGTGAATGTAAT
GGGTTTTCACTTCTTAGGAGGTGCTCGAATTACTGTTCTTGCTTCCAAAACTTCTCAACGATATCGCATT
CAGAGTGAACAATTTGAAGATCTTTGGCTCATAACCAATGAGCTTATTCTTCGCCTTCAAGAATATTTTG
AAAAACAGGGAGTCAAAGATTTTGCATGTTCTTTTTCGGGATCTATACCCCTTCAAGAATATTTTGAGTT
GATTGATCATCATTTTGAGCTACGGATAAATGGTGAAAAATTAGAAGAACTCTTATCTGAGAGAGCTGTA
CAATTTCGGGCCATTCAACGCCGGCTACTAGCAAGATTCAAAGATAAAACTCCTGCCCCTCTTCAACACC
TGGACACCTTGTTAGATGGAACCTACAAGCAGGTAATTGCTCTAGCAGATGCAGTGGAGGAAAACCAAGG
CAATCTGTTCCAGTCATTCACCAGGCTGAAGAGTGCCACCCATTTGGTGATTCTGCTGATCGCGCTGTGG
CAGAAGCTTAGTGCTGACCAGGTTGCTATTCTGGAAGCGGCATTTCTGCCGCTACAAGAAGACACTCAAG
AATTGGGCTGGGAAGAAACGGTGGATGCCGCCATTTCCCACCTGTTGAAGACTTGCCTGTCGAAGAGTTC
TAAGGAGCAGGCTTTGAACCTCAACAGCCAGCTGAACATACCCAAAGACACAAGCCAACTGAAGAAACAT
ATCACCTTGCTCTGCGATAGATTATCCAAAGGTGGCCGTCTCTGCCTAAGTACCGATGCAGCAGCCCCAC
AGACCATGGTCATGCCAGGTGGTTGTACTACAATCCCAGAGTCAGACCTAGAAGAAAGATCAGTAGAACA
AGACTCTACAGAACTGTTTACCAACCACAGACATCTCACTGCAGAGACACCCAGGCCTGAAGTTTCACCC
CTCCAAGGAGTCTCGGAATAAGAATTCTGCAGTCGACGGTACCGCGGGCCCGGGATCCACCGGATCTAGA
TAACTGATCATAATCAGCCATACCACATTTGTAGAGGTTTTACTTGCTTTAAAAAACCTCCCACACCTCC
CCCTGAACCTGAAACATAAAATGAATGCAATTGTTGTTGTTAACTTGTTTATTGCAGCTTATAATGGTTA
CAAATAAAGCAATAGCATCACAAATTTCACAAATAAAGCATTTTTTTCACTGCATTCTAGTTGTGGTTTG
TCCAAACTCATCAATGTATCTTAACGCGTAAATTGTAAGCGTTAATATTTTGTTAAAATTCGCGTTAAAT
TTTTGTTAAATCAGCTCATTTTTTAACCAATAGGCCGAAATCGGCAAAATCCCTTATAAATCAAAAGAAT
AGACCGAGATAGGGT
[37 nt withheld, positions 4426-4462]
AAAGAACGTGGACTCCAACGTCAAAGG
[49 nt withheld, positions 4490-4538]
T
[91 nt withheld, positions 4540-4630]
G
[124 nt withheld, positions 4632-4755]
CAGGTGGCACTTTTCGGGGAAATGTGCGCGGAACCCCTATTTGTTTATTTTTCTAAATACATTCAAATAT
GTATCCGCTCATGAGACAATAACCCTGATAAATGCTTCAATAATATTGAAAAAGGAAGAGTCCTGAGGCG
GAAAGAACCAGCTGTGGAATGTGTGTCAGTTAGGGTGTGGAAAGTCCCCAGGCTCCCCAGCAGGCAGAAG
TATGCAAAGCATGCATCTCAATTAGTCAGCAACCAGGTGTGGAAAGTCCCCAGGCTCCCCAGCAGGCAGA
AGTATGCAAAGCATGCATCTCAATTAGTCAGCAACCATAGTCCCGCCCCTAACTCCGCCCATCCCGCCCC
TAACTCCGCCCAGTTCCGCCCATTCTCCGCCCCATGGCTGACTAATTTTTTTTATTTATGCAGAGGCCGA
GGCCGCCTCGGCCTCTGAGCTATTCCAGAAGTAGTGAGGAGGCTTTTTTGGAGGCCTAGGCTTTTGCAAA
GATCGATCAAGAGACAGGATGAGGATCGTTTCGCATGATTGAACAAGATGGATTGCACGCAGGTTCTCCG
GCCGCTTGGGTGGAGAGGCTATTCGGCTATGACTGGGCACAACAGACAATCGGCTGCTCTGATGCCGCCG
TGTTCCGGCTGTCAGCGCAGGGGCGCCCGGTTCTTTTTGTCAAGACCGACCTGTCCGGTGCCCTGAATGA
ACTGCAAGACGAGGCAGCGCGGCTATCGTGGCTGGCCACGACGGGCGTTCCTTGCGCAGCTGTGCTCGAC
GTTGTCACTGAAGCGGGAAGGGACTGGCTGCTATTGGGCGAAGTGCCGGGGCAGGATCTCCTGTCATCTC
ACCTTGCTCCTGCCGAGAAAGTATCCATCATGGCTGATGCAATGCGGCGGCTGCATACGCTTGATCCGGC
TACCTGCCCATTCGACCACCAAGCGAAACATCGCATCGAGCGAGCACGTACTCGGATGGAAGCCGGTCTT
GTCGATCAGGATGATCTGGACGAAGAGCATCAGGGGCTCGCGCCAGCCGAACTGTTCGCCAGGCTCAAGG
CGAGCATGCCCGACGGCGAGGATCTCGTCGTGACCCATGGCGATGCCTGCTTGCCGAATATCATGGTGGA
AAATGGCCGCTTTTCTGGATTCATCGACTGTGGCCGGCTGGGTGTGGCGGACCGCTATCAGGACATAGCG
TTGGCTACCCGTGATATTGCTGAAGAGCTTGGCGGCGAATGGGCTGACCGCTTCCTCGTGCTTTACGGTA
TCGCCGCTCCCGATTCGCAGCGCATCGCCTTCTATCGCCTTCTTGACGAGTTCTTCTGAGCGGGACTCTG
GGGTTCGAAATGACCGACCAAGCGACGCCCAACCTGCCATCACGAGATTTCGATTCCACCGCCGCCTTCT
ATGAAAGGTTGGGCTTCGGAATCGTTTTCCGGGACGCCGGCTGGATGATCCTCCAGCGCGGGGATCTCAT
GCTGGAGTTCTTCGCCCACCCTAGGGGGAGGCTAACTGAAACACGGAAGGAGACAATACCGGAAGGAACC
CGCGCTATGACGGCAATAAAAAGACAGAATAAAACGCACGGTGTTGGGTCGTTTGTTCATAAACGCGGGG
TTCGGTCCCAGGGCTGGCACTCTGTCGATACCCCACCGAGACCCCATTGGGGCCAATACGCCCGCGTTTC
TTCCTTTTCCCCACCCCACCCCCCAAGTTCGGGTGAAGGCCCAGGGCTCGCAGCCAACGTCGGGGCGGCA
GGCCCTGCCATAGCCTCAGGTTACTCATATATACTTTAGATTGATTTAAAACTTCATTTTTAATTTAAAA
GGATCTAGGTGAAGATCCTTTTTGATAATCTCATGACCAAAATCCCTTAACGTGAGTTTTCGTTCCACTG
AGCGTCAGACCCCGTAGAAAAGATCAAAGGATCTTCTTGAGATCCTTTTTTTCTGCGCGTAATCTGCTGC
TTGCAAACAAAAAAACCACCGCTACCAGCGGTGGTTTGTTTGCCGGATCAAGAGCTACCAACTCTTTTTC
CGAAGGTAACTGGCTTCAGCAGAGCGCAGATACCAAATACTGTTCTTCTAGTGTAGCCGTAGTTAGGCCA
CCACTTCAAGAACTCTGTAGCACCGCCTACATACCTCGCTCTGCTAATCCTGTTACCAGTGGCTGCTGCC
AGTGGCGATAAGTCGTGTCTTACCGGGTTGGACTCAAGACGATAGTTACCGGATAAGGCGCAGCGGTCGG
GCTGAACGGGGGGTTCGTGCACACAGCCCAGCTTGGAGCGAACGACCTACACCGAACTGAGATACCTACA
GCGTGAGCTATGAGAAAGCGCCACGCTTCCCGAAGGGAGAAAGGCGGACAGGTATCCGGTAAGCGGCAGG
GTCGGAACAGGAGAGCGCACGAGGGAGCTTCCAGGGGGAAACGCCTGGTATCTTTATAGTCCTGTCGGGT
TTCGCCACCTCTGACTTGAGCGTCGATTTTTGTGATGCTCGTCAGGGGGGCGGAGCCTATGGAAAAACGC
CAGCAACGCGGCCTTTTTACGGTTCCTGGCCTTTTGCTGGCCTTTTGCTCACATGTTCTTTCCTGCGTTA
TCCCCTGATTCTGTGGATAACCGTATTACCGCCATGCAT
